Addgene plasmid #175461: EZRA-c004
Purpose: Protein expression in bacterial cells. FERM domain, M1-Q322.
Depositing lab: Opher Gileadi. Depositing organization: University of Oxford.
Backbone
  Vector backbone: pNIC28-Bsa4
  Vector type: Bacterial Expression
Growth in bacteria
  Bacterial resistance: Kanamycin, 50 μg/mL
  Growth temperature: 37°C
  Growth strain: DH5alpha
  Copy number: High Copy
Gene/Insert
  Gene/Insert name: EZR (alt name: CVIL|CVL|HEL-S-105|VIL2)
  Species: H. sapiens (human)
  Entrez Gene: EZR (a.k.a. CVIL, CVL, HEL-S-105, VIL2)
  Tag / fusion protein: His6-TEV (N terminal on insert)
  Cloning method: Ligation Independent Cloning
Terms and licenses: Academic/Nonprofit Terms; Industry Terms: Not Available to Industry
Depositor comments: Ligation-independent cloning 5' site GTACTTCCAATCCAT; 3' site TATCCACCTTTACT. Gileadi lab uses BL21(DE3)-R3-pRARE2 cells for expression.
How to cite: EZRA-c004 was a gift from Opher Gileadi (Addgene plasmid # 175461 ; http://n2t.net/addgene:175461 ; RRID:Addgene_175461)
