[The description below was written by a language model from this plasmid's Addgene catalogue record and pLannotate feature annotations shown in this document.]
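Description:
EZRA-c004 is a bacterial expression plasmid built on the pNIC28-Bsa4 backbone, a pET-style vector, and carries a fragment of human ezrin (EZR, also known as VIL2) covering the FERM domain, residues M1 to Q322. The insert was introduced by ligation-independent cloning and is fused at its N terminus to a His6 tag followed by a TEV protease cleavage site, allowing metal-affinity purification and later removal of the tag. Ezrin links the plasma membrane to the cortical cytoskeleton, and this construct supplies only its N-terminal portion. The N-terminal tag itself was not picked up by the automated annotation. The short His-tag and T7 gene 10-derived fragments annotated downstream of the EZR coding region appear to be residual backbone sequence, and the record does not indicate that they form part of the expressed protein.

Expression is driven by a T7 promoter with an adjacent lac operator and the strong T7 gene 10 ribosome binding site, and transcription ends at a T7 terminator. The plasmid also encodes lacI under its own promoter, so transcription stays repressed until IPTG is added in a host that supplies T7 RNA polymerase. The depositor notes use of a BL21(DE3) derivative carrying a rare-codon plasmid. Propagation relies on a ColE1/pMB1-type origin accompanied by the bom region and rop gene. The catalogue lists the plasmid as high copy, although rop normally moderates copy number. Selection is by kanamycin through aph(3')-Ia. An f1 origin and nonfunctional tetracycline-resistance remnants from the pBR322 lineage are also present. The construct is intended for recombinant production of the ezrin FERM domain in E. coli.
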