Features (pLannotate 1.2.2; 19 found; start..end, strand, type, name):
     12..34      +  RBS            RBS: efficient ribosome binding site from bacteriophage T7 gene 10 (Olins and Rangwala, 1989)
    108..1046    +  CDS            EZR (fragment): EZRI_HUMAN - Also known as VIL2. Experimental evidence at protein level: Swiss-Prot protein existence level 1. Probably involved in connections of major cytoskeletal structures to the plasma membrane. In epithelial cells, required for the formation of microvilli and membrane ruffles on the apical pole. Along with PLEKHG6, required for normal macropinocytosis. From Homo sapiens (Human).
   1139..1156    +  CDS            9xHis (fragment): 9xHis affinity tag
   1166..1215    +  CDS            SET1 (fragment): solubility-enhancement tag derived from T7 phage gene 10B
   1223..1270    +  terminator     T7 terminator: transcription terminator for bacteriophage T7 RNA polymerase
   1307..1735    +  rep_origin     f1 ori (sequence partly withheld): f1 bacteriophage origin of replication; arrow indicates direction of (+) strand synthesis
   1788..1845    +  promoter       AmpR promoter (fragment): bla
   1854..2669    -  CDS            KanR: aminoglycoside phosphotransferase; aph(3')-Ia; confers resistance to kanamycin in bacteria or G418 (Geneticin®) in eukaryotes
   2791..3379    +  rep_origin     ori: high-copy-number ColE1/pMB1/pBR322/pUC origin of replication
   3565..3704    -  misc_feature   bom: basis of mobility region from pBR322
   3806..3997    -  CDS            rop: Rop protein, which maintains plasmids at low copy number; rop
   4014..4394    +  CDS            YPB1_ECOLX: Protein predicted: Swiss-Prot protein existence level 4. From Escherichia coli.
   4466..4757    -  CDS            TcR (fragment): tetracycline efflux protein; tet; confers resistance to tetracycline
   4772..4793    -  protein_bind   CAP binding site: CAP binding activates transcription in the presence of cAMP. E. coli catabolite activator protein
   4806..5888    -  CDS            lacI: lac repressor; lacI; The lac repressor binds to the lac operator to inhibit transcription in E. coli. This inhibition can be relieved by adding lactose or isopropyl-β-D-thiogalactopyranoside (IPTG).
   5889..5966    -  promoter       lacI promoter: lacI
   5974..6253    -  CDS            TcR (fragment): tetracycline efflux protein; tet; confers resistance to tetracycline
   6275..6293    +  promoter       T7 promoter: promoter for bacteriophage T7 RNA polymerase
   6294..6318    +  protein_bind   lac operator: The lac repressor binds to the lac operator to inhibit transcription in E. coli. This inhibition can be relieved by adding lactose or isopropyl-β-D-thiogalactopyranoside (IPTG). lac repressor encoded by lacI
>Addgene plasmid #175461 | EZRA-c004 | addgene full sequence | sequence record 353209 | Addgene NGS Result
CTAGAAATAATTTTGTTTAACTTTAAGAAGGAGATATACATATGCACCATCATCATCATCATTCTTCTGG
TGTAGATCTGGGTACCGAGAACCTGTACTTCCAATCCATGCCGAAACCAATCAATGTCCGAGTTACCACC
ATGGATGCAGAGCTGGAGTTTGCAATCCAGCCAAATACAACTGGAAAACAGCTTTTTGATCAGGTGGTAA
AGACTATCGGCCTCCGGGAAGTGTGGTACTTTGGCCTCCACTATGTGGATAATAAAGGATTTCCTACCTG
GCTGAAGCTGGATAAGAAGGTGTCTGCCCAGGAGGTCAGGAAGGAGAATCCCCTCCAGTTCAAGTTCCGG
GCCAAGTTCTACCCTGAAGATGTGGCTGAGGAGCTCATCCAGGACATCACCCAGAAACTTTTCTTCCTCC
AAGTGAAGGAAGGAATCCTTAGCGATGAGATCTACTGCCCCCCTGAGACTGCCGTGCTCTTGGGGTCCTA
CGCTGTGCAGGCCAAGTTTGGGGACTACAACAAAGAAGTGCACAAGTCTGGGTACCTCAGCTCTGAGCGG
CTGATCCCTCAAAGAGTGATGGACCAGCACAAACTTACCAGGGACCAGTGGGAGGACCGGATCCAGGTGT
GGCATGCGGAACACCGTGGGATGCTCAAAGATAATGCTATGTTGGAATACCTGAAGATTGCTCAGGACCT
GGAAATGTATGGAATCAACTATTTCGAGATAAAAAACAAGAAAGGAACAGACCTTTGGCTTGGAGTTGAT
GCCCTTGGACTGAATATTTATGAGAAAGATGATAAGTTAACCCCAAAGATTGGCTTTCCTTGGAGTGAAA
TCAGGAACATCTCTTTCAATGACAAAAAGTTTGTCATTAAACCCATCGACAAGAAGGCACCTGACTTTGT
GTTTTATGCCCCACGTCTGAGAATCAACAAGCGGATCCTGCAGCTCTGCATGGGCAACCATGAGTTGTAT
ATGCGCCGCAGGAAGCCTGACACCATCGAGGTGCAGCAGATGAAGGCCCAGGCCCGGGAGGAGAAGCATC
AGAAGCAGCTGGAGCGGCAACAGTGACAGTAAAGGTGGATACGGATCCGAATTCGAGCTCCGTCGACAAG
CTTGCGGCCGCACTCGAGCACCACCACCACCACCACTGAGATCCGGCTGCTAACAAAGCCCGAAAGGAAG
CTGAGTTGGCTGCTGCCACCGCTGAGCAATAACTAGCATAACCCCTTGGGGCCTCTAAACGGGTCTTGAG
GGGTTTTTTGCTGAAAGGAGGAACTATATCCGGATTGGCGAATGGG
[124 nt withheld, positions 1307-1430]
C
[91 nt withheld, positions 1432-1522]
A
[49 nt withheld, positions 1524-1572]
CCTTTGACGTTGGAGTCCACGTTCTTT
[37 nt withheld, positions 1600-1636]
ACCCTATCTCGGTCTATTCTTTTGATTTATAAGGGATTTTGCCGATTTCGGCCTATTGGTTAAAAAATGA
GCTGATTTAACAAAAATTTAACGCGAATTTTAACAAAATATTAACGCTTACAATTTAGGTGGCACTTTTC
GGGGAAATGTGCGCGGAACCCCTATTTGTTTATTTTTCTAAATACATTCAAATATGTATCCGCTCATGAA
TTAATTCTTAGAAAAACTCATCGAGCATCAAATGAAACTGCAATTTATTCATATCAGGATTATCAATACC
ATATTTTTGAAAAAGCCGTTTCTGTAATGAAGGAGAAAACTCACCGAGGCAGTTCCATAGGATGGCAAGA
TCCTGGTATCGGTCTGCGATTCCGACTCGTCCAACATCAATACAACCTATTAATTTCCCCTCGTCAAAAA
TAAGGTTATCAAGTGAGAAATCACCATGAGTGACGACTGAATCCGGTGAGAATGGCAAAAGTTTATGCAT
TTCTTTCCAGACTTGTTCAACAGGCCAGCCATTACGCTCGTCATCAAAATCACTCGCATCAACCAAACCG
TTATTCATTCGTGATTGCGCCTGAGCGAGACGAAATACGCGATCGCTGTTAAAAGGACAATTACAAACAG
GAATCGAATGCAACCGGCGCAGGAACACTGCCAGCGCATCAACAATATTTTCACCTGAATCAGGATATTC
TTCTAATACCTGGAATGCTGTTTTCCCGGGGATCGCAGTGGTGAGTAACCATGCATCATCAGGAGTACGG
ATAAAATGCTTGATGGTCGGAAGAGGCATAAATTCCGTCAGCCAGTTTAGTCTGACCATCTCATCTGTAA
CATCATTGGCAACGCTACCTTTGCCATGTTTCAGAAACAACTCTGGCGCATCGGGCTTCCCATACAATCG
ATAGATTGTCGCACCTGATTGCCCGACATTATCGCGAGCCCATTTATACCCATATAAATCAGCATCCATG
TTGGAATTTAATCGCGGCCTAGAGCAAGACGTTTCCCGTTGAATATGGCTCATAACACCCCTTGTATTAC
TGTTTATGTAAGCAGACAGTTTTATTGTTCATGACCAAAATCCCTTAACGTGAGTTTTCGTTCCACTGAG
CGTCAGACCCCGTAGAAAAGATCAAAGGATCTTCTTGAGATCCTTTTTTTCTGCGCGTAATCTGCTGCTT
GCAAACAAAAAAACCACCGCTACCAGCGGTGGTTTGTTTGCCGGATCAAGAGCTACCAACTCTTTTTCCG
AAGGTAACTGGCTTCAGCAGAGCGCAGATACCAAATACTGTCCTTCTAGTGTAGCCGTAGTTAGGCCACC
ACTTCAAGAACTCTGTAGCACCGCCTACATACCTCGCTCTGCTAATCCTGTTACCAGTGGCTGCTGCCAG
TGGCGATAAGTCGTGTCTTACCGGGTTGGACTCAAGACGATAGTTACCGGATAAGGCGCAGCGGTCGGGC
TGAACGGGGGGTTCGTGCACACAGCCCAGCTTGGAGCGAACGACCTACACCGAACTGAGATACCTACAGC
GTGAGCTATGAGAAAGCGCCACGCTTCCCGAAGGGAGAAAGGCGGACAGGTATCCGGTAAGCGGCAGGGT
CGGAACAGGAGAGCGCACGAGGGAGCTTCCAGGGGGAAACGCCTGGTATCTTTATAGTCCTGTCGGGTTT
CGCCACCTCTGACTTGAGCGTCGATTTTTGTGATGCTCGTCAGGGGGGCGGAGCCTATGGAAAAACGCCA
GCAACGCGGCCTTTTTACGGTTCCTGGCCTTTTGCTGGCCTTTTGCTCACATGTTCTTTCCTGCGTTATC
CCCTGATTCTGTGGATAACCGTATTACCGCCTTTGAGTGAGCTGATACCGCTCGCCGCAGCCGAACGACC
GAGCGCAGCGAGTCAGTGAGCGAGGAAGCGGAAGAGCGCCTGATGCGGTATTTTCTCCTTACGCATCTGT
GCGGTATTTCACACCGCAATGGTGCACTCTCAGTACAATCTGCTCTGATGCCGCATAGTTAAGCCAGTAT
ACACTCCGCTATCGCTACGTGACTGGGTCATGGCTGCGCCCCGACACCCGCCAACACCCGCTGACGCGCC
CTGACGGGCTTGTCTGCTCCCGGCATCCGCTTACAGACAAGCTGTGACCGTCTCCGGGAGCTGCATGTGT
CAGAGGTTTTCACCGTCATCACCGAAACGCGCGAGGCAGCTGCGGTAAAGCTCATCAGCGTGGTCGTGAA
GCGATTCACAGATGTCTGCCTGTTCATCCGCGTCCAGCTCGTTGAGTTTCTCCAGAAGCGTTAATGTCTG
GCTTCTGATAAAGCGGGCCATGTTAAGGGCGGTTTTTTCCTGTTTGGTCACTGATGCCTCCGTGTAAGGG
GGATTTCTGTTCATGGGGGTAATGATACCGATGAAACGAGAGAGGATGCTCACGATACGGGTTACTGATG
ATGAACATGCCCGGTTACTGGAACGTTGTGAGGGTAAACAACTGGCGGTATGGATGCGGCGGGACCAGAG
AAAAATCACTCAGGGTCAATGCCAGCGCTTCGTTAATACAGATGTAGGTGTTCCACAGGGTAGCCAGCAG
CATCCTGCGATGCAGATCCGGAACATAATGGTGCAGGGCGCTGACTTCCGCGTTTCCAGACTTTACGAAA
CACGGAAACCGAAGACCATTCATGTTGTTGCTCAGGTCGCAGACGTTTTGCAGCAGCAGTCGCTTCACGT
TCGCTCGCGTATCGGTGATTCATTCTGCTAACCAGTAAGGCAACCCCGCCAGCCTAGCCGGGTCCTCAAC
GACAGGAGCACGATCATGCGCACCCGTGGGGCCGCCATGCCGGCGATAATGGCCTGCTTCTCGCCGAAAC
GTTTGGTGGCGGGACCAGTGACGAAGGCTTGAGCGAGGGCGTGCAAGATTCCGAATACCGCAAGCGACAG
GCCGATCATCGTCGCGCTCCAGCGAAAGCGGTCCTCGCCGAAAATGACCCAGAGCGCTGCCGGCACCTGT
CCTACGAGTTGCATGATAAAGAAGACAGTCATAAGTGCGGCGACGATAGTCATGCCCCGCGCCCACCGGA
AGGAGCTGACTGGGTTGAAGGCTCTCAAGGGCATCGGTCGAGATCCCGGTGCCTAATGAGTGAGCTAACT
TACATTAATTGCGTTGCGCTCACTGCCCGCTTTCCAGTCGGGAAACCTGTCGTGCCAGCTGCATTAATGA
ATCGGCCAACGCGCGGGGAGAGGCGGTTTGCGTATTGGGCGCCAGGGTGGTTTTTCTTTTCACCAGTGAG
ACGGGCAACAGCTGATTGCCCTTCACCGCCTGGCCCTGAGAGAGTTGCAGCAAGCGGTCCACGCTGGTTT
GCCCCAGCAGGCGAAAATCCTGTTTGATGGTGGTTAACGGCGGGATATAACATGAGCTGTCTTCGGTATC
GTCGTATCCCACTACCGAGATATCCGCACCAACGCGCAGCCCGGACTCGGTAATGGCGCGCATTGCGCCC
AGCGCCATCTGATCGTTGGCAACCAGCATCGCAGTGGGAACGATGCCCTCATTCAGCATTTGCATGGTTT
GTTGAAAACCGGACATGGCACTCCAGTCGCCTTCCCGTTCCGCTATCGGCTGAATTTGATTGCGAGTGAG
ATATTTATGCCAGCCAGCCAGACGCAGACGCGCCGAGACAGAACTTAATGGGCCCGCTAACAGCGCGATT
TGCTGGTGACCCAATGCGACCAGATGCTCCACGCCCAGTCGCGTACCGTCTTCATGGGAGAAAATAATAC
TGTTGATGGGTGTCTGGTCAGAGACATCAAGAAATAACGCCGGAACATTAGTGCAGGCAGCTTCCACAGC
AATGGCATCCTGGTCATCCAGCGGATAGTTAATGATCAGCCCACTGACGCGTTGCGCGAGAAGATTGTGC
ACCGCCGCTTTACAGGCTTCGACGCCGCTTCGTTCTACCATCGACACCACCACGCTGGCACCCAGTTGAT
CGGCGCGAGATTTAATCGCCGCGACAATTTGCGACGGCGCGTGCAGGGCCAGACTGGAGGTGGCAACGCC
AATCAGCAACGACTGTTTGCCCGCCAGTTGTTGTGCCACGCGGTTGGGAATGTAATTCAGCTCCGCCATC
GCCGCTTCCACTTTTTCCCGCGTTTTCGCAGAAACGTGGCTGGCCTGGTTCACCACGCGGGAAACGGTCT
GATAAGAGACACCGGCATACTCTGCGACATCGTATAACGTTACTGGTTTCACATTCACCACCCTGAATTG
ACTCTCTTCCGGGCGCTATCATGCCATACCGCGAAAGGTTTTGCGCCATTCGATGGTGTCCGGGATCTCG
ACGCTCTCCCTTATGCGACTCCTGCATTAGGAAGCAGCCCAGTAGTAGGTTGAGGCCGTTGAGCACCGCC
GCCGCAAGGAATGGTGCATGCAAGGAGATGGCGCCCAACAGTCCCCCGGCCACGGGGCCTGCCACCATAC
CCACGCCGAAACAAGCGCTCATGAGCCCGAAGTGGCGAGCCCGATCTTCCCCATCGGTGATGTCGGCGAT
ATAGGCGCCAGCAACCGCACCTGTGGCGCCGGTGATGCCGGCCACGATGCGTCCGGCGTAGAGGATCGAG
ATCTCGATCCCGCGAAATTAATACGACTCACTATAGGGGAATTGTGAGCGGATAACAATTCCCCT
