>Addgene plasmid #175461 | EZRA-c004 | depositor partial sequence | sequence record 340363 | Coding sequence (including tags)
CATATGCACCATCATCATCATCATTCTTCTGGTGTAGATCTGGGTACCGAGAACCTGTACTTCCAATCCA
TGCCGAAACCAATCAATGTCCGAGTTACCACCATGGATGCAGAGCTGGAGTTTGCAATCCAGCCAAATAC
AACTGGAAAACAGCTTTTTGATCAGGTGGTAAAGACTATCGGCCTCCGGGAAGTGTGGTACTTTGGCCTC
CACTATGTGGATAATAAAGGATTTCCTACCTGGCTGAAGCTGGATAAGAAGGTGTCTGCCCAGGAGGTCA
GGAAGGAGAATCCCCTCCAGTTCAAGTTCCGGGCCAAGTTCTACCCTGAAGATGTGGCTGAGGAGCTCAT
CCAGGACATCACCCAGAAACTTTTCTTCCTCCAAGTGAAGGAAGGAATCCTTAGCGATGAGATCTACTGC
CCCCCTGAGACTGCCGTGCTCTTGGGGTCCTACGCTGTGCAGGCCAAGTTTGGGGACTACAACAAAGAAG
TGCACAAGTCTGGGTACCTCAGCTCTGAGCGGCTGATCCCTCAAAGAGTGATGGACCAGCACAAACTTAC
CAGGGACCAGTGGGAGGACCGGATCCAGGTGTGGCATGCGGAACACCGTGGGATGCTCAAAGATAATGCT
ATGTTGGAATACCTGAAGATTGCTCAGGACCTGGAAATGTATGGAATCAACTATTTCGAGATAAAAAACA
AGAAAGGAACAGACCTTTGGCTTGGAGTTGATGCCCTTGGACTGAATATTTATGAGAAAGATGATAAGTT
AACCCCAAAGATTGGCTTTCCTTGGAGTGAAATCAGGAACATCTCTTTCAATGACAAAAAGTTTGTCATT
AAACCCATCGACAAGAAGGCACCTGACTTTGTGTTTTATGCCCCACGTCTGAGAATCAACAAGCGGATCC
TGCAGCTCTGCATGGGCAACCATGAGTTGTATATGCGCCGCAGGAAGCCTGACACCATCGAGGTGCAGCA
GATGAAGGCCCAGGCCCGGGAGGAGAAGCATCAGAAGCAGCTGGAGCGGCAACAGTGACAGTAAAGGTGG
ATACGGATCCGAA
